Addgene plasmid #169799: pBS-KLF7-200-GFPfr1
Purpose: THe donor vector for the KLF7 gene locus.
Depositing lab: Natsuko Chiba. Depositing organization: Tohoku University. Publication: Evaluation of site-specific homologous recombination activity of BRCA1 by direct quantitation of gene editing efficiency. Yoshino Y, Endo S, Chen Z, Qi H, Watanabe G, Chiba N. Sci Rep. 2019 Feb 7;9(1):1644. doi: 10.1038/s41598-018-38311-x. PubMed 30733539.
Backbone
  Vector backbone: pBlueScript II SK (+)
  Backbone manufacturer: Stratagene
  Backbone size w/o insert (bp): 2962
  Total vector size (bp): 3394
  Modifications to backbone: None
  Vector type: HR donor vector for human ACTB gene.
Growth in bacteria
  Bacterial resistance: Ampicillin, 100 μg/mL
  Growth temperature: 37°C
  Growth strain: DH5alpha
  Copy number: High Copy
Gene/Insert
  Gene/Insert name: Donor sequence to KLF7 neighbouring region for HR
  Species: H. sapiens (human)
  Insert size (bp): 432
  Mutation: Partial sequence of GFP is inserted the sequence neighbouring KLF7.
  Cloning method: Restriction Enzyme; 5′ cloning site RcoRV (destroyed during cloning); 3′ cloning site RcoRV (destroyed during cloning)
  Sequencing primers: 5′ TAATACGACTCACTATAGG; 3′ AATTAACCCTCACTAAAGG
Terms and licenses: Academic/Nonprofit Terms; Industry Terms: Not Available to Industry
How to cite: pBS-KLF7-200-GFPfr1 was a gift from Natsuko Chiba (Addgene plasmid # 169799 ; http://n2t.net/addgene:169799 ; RRID:Addgene_169799)
