[The description below was written by a language model from this plasmid's Addgene catalogue record and pLannotate feature annotations shown in this document.]
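Description:
pBS-KLF7-200-GFPfr1 is a small bacterial cloning plasmid (about 3.4 kb) built on pBluescript II SK(+) that serves as a homologous-recombination donor template for a human genomic site next to the KLF7 gene. It is maintained in E. coli at high copy through the ColE1/pUC-type origin and selected with ampicillin via the β-lactamase gene and its native promoter. The backbone also retains the f1 phage origin, the lac promoter/operator region and a lacZα fragment. T7 and T3 promoters flank the split multiple cloning site, marking where the insert was placed by blunt-end cloning that destroyed the restriction site.

The payload is a 432 bp human donor sequence from the region neighbouring KLF7, into which a partial GFP sequence has been inserted. In the feature table, the only annotation within the insert is a very short match (about 23 nt) to the C-terminal portion of a GFP-family protein (labelled as an mVenus fragment). It has roughly 200 bp of unannotated sequence on each side, consistent with the "200" in the name referring to homology arm length, though the record does not say so explicitly. No mammalian promoter, selection marker or complete reporter is present, so the GFP fragment appears to act as a short foreign sequence tag rather than an expressed fluorescent protein.

The associated publication title indicates use in measuring site-specific homologous recombination activity by directly quantifying gene editing efficiency, so integration of the tag at the target locus would presumably serve as the readout. The nuclease or guide used to cut the locus is not described in the record. The catalogue's vector type field mentions the human ACTB gene, which conflicts with the name, purpose and insert fields that all specify KLF7.
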