Features (pLannotate 1.2.2; 14 found; start..end, strand, type, name):
     41..469     -  rep_origin     f1 ori (sequence partly withheld): f1 bacteriophage origin of replication; arrow indicates direction of (+) strand synthesis
    474..629     -  CDS            lacZα (fragment): LacZα fragment of β-galactosidase; lacZ fragment
    637..655     +  promoter       T7 promoter: promoter for bacteriophage T7 RNA polymerase
    664..705     -  misc_feature   MCS (fragment): pBluescript multiple cloning site
    906..928     +  CDS            VC155 (fragment): C-terminal fragment of mVenus for use in bimolecular fluorescence complementation (BiFC) (Kodama and Hu, 2010)
   1129..1200    -  misc_feature   MCS (fragment): pBluescript multiple cloning site
   1213..1231    -  promoter       T3 promoter: promoter for bacteriophage T3 RNA polymerase
   1276..1292    -  protein_bind   lac operator: The lac repressor binds to the lac operator to inhibit transcription in E. coli. This inhibition can be relieved by adding lactose or isopropyl-β-D-thiogalactopyranoside (IPTG). lac repressor encoded by lacI
   1300..1330    -  promoter       lac promoter: promoter for the E. coli lac operon
   1345..1366    -  protein_bind   CAP binding site: CAP binding activates transcription in the presence of cAMP. E. coli catabolite activator protein
   1379..1471    -  CDS            lacI (fragment): lac repressor; lacI; The lac repressor binds to the lac operator to inhibit transcription in E. coli. This inhibition can be relieved by adding lactose or isopropyl-β-D-thiogalactopyranoside (IPTG).
   1654..2242    -  rep_origin     ori: high-copy-number ColE1/pMB1/pBR322/pUC origin of replication
   2413..3273    -  CDS            AmpR: β-lactamase; bla; confers resistance to ampicillin, carbenicillin, and related antibiotics
   3274..3378    -  promoter       AmpR promoter: bla
>Addgene plasmid #169799 | pBS-KLF7-200-GFPfr1 | addgene full sequence | sequence record 334795 | Addgene NGS Result
AAAAGTGCCACCTAAATTGTAAGCGTTAATATTTTGTTAAAATTCGCGTTAAATTTTTGTTAAATCAGCT
CATTTTTTAACCAATAGGCCGAAATCGGCAAAATCCCTTATAAATCAAAAGAATAGACCGAGATAGGGT
[37 nt withheld, positions 140-176]
AAAGAACGTGGACTCCAACGTCAAAGG
[49 nt withheld, positions 204-252]
T
[91 nt withheld, positions 254-344]
G
[124 nt withheld, positions 346-469]
CCCATTCGCCATTCAGGCTGCGCAACTGTTGGGAAGGGCGATCGGTGCGGGCCTCTTCGCTATTACGCCA
GCTGGCGAAAGGGGGATGTGCTGCAAGGCGATTAAGTTGGGTAACGCCAGGGTTTTCCCAGTCACGACGT
TGTAAAACGACGGCCAGTGAGCGCGCGTAATACGACTCACTATAGGGCGAATTGGGTACCGGGCCCCCCC
TCGAGGTCGACGGTATCGATAAGCTTTCCAGTGGCCCTTTTGTTTTGTTTTGTTTCAGTCAACTAAAAAG
GAAAAAAAAAAATCAATGCAGGAGAGGGAGAGAGGAGGTGAGAGAGGAGCGAGTGAGTGGGGTGGATGGA
GAGAGGCATCCAGCGTGTACAGTGCAGACGACTGCCAGGAAAAGGGGACTTCTCCACGGGAGTAACAATT
CCCTTCCAGGGCTCTAGTCCTGCTGGAGTTCGTGACCGCAAGGGGGATGCAAACTCACTGACACGAAGCT
GCCATCTATTTCTGCAGCGCTGTTCGCTCCTAATGCAATCTTTGCTCTTTATTTTGGGAGGTTGCATTTT
TTTCTCTCGCGATCGCTTCTCTTCCCCCCCCTTCCCTTCCCTCCCCACCCCCCACCCCATCCTTGCTAGT
TTGTAGTCTTCCCCCTCCCTTTTCTCCTCAAGCTTGATATCGAATTCCTGCAGCCCGGGGGATCCACTAG
TTCTAGAGCGGCCGCCACCGCGGTGGAGCTCCAGCTTTTGTTCCCTTTAGTGAGGGTTAATTGCGCGCTT
GGCGTAATCATGGTCATAGCTGTTTCCTGTGTGAAATTGTTATCCGCTCACAATTCCACACAACATACGA
GCCGGAAGCATAAAGTGTAAAGCCTGGGGTGCCTAATGAGTGAGCTAACTCACATTAATTGCGTTGCGCT
CACTGCCCGCTTTCCAGTCGGGAAACCTGTCGTGCCAGCTGCATTAATGAATCGGCCAACGCGCGGGGAG
AGGCGGTTTGCGTATTGGGCGCTCTTCCGCTTCCTCGCTCACTGACTCGCTGCGCTCGGTCGTTCGGCTG
CGGCGAGCGGTATCAGCTCACTCAAAGGCGGTAATACGGTTATCCACAGAATCAGGGGATAACGCAGGAA
AGAACATGTGAGCAAAAGGCCAGCAAAAGGCCAGGAACCGTAAAAAGGCCGCGTTGCTGGCGTTTTTCCA
TAGGCTCCGCCCCCCTGACGAGCATCACAAAAATCGACGCTCAAGTCAGAGGTGGCGAAACCCGACAGGA
CTATAAAGATACCAGGCGTTTCCCCCTGGAAGCTCCCTCGTGCGCTCTCCTGTTCCGACCCTGCCGCTTA
CCGGATACCTGTCCGCCTTTCTCCCTTCGGGAAGCGTGGCGCTTTCTCATAGCTCACGCTGTAGGTATCT
CAGTTCGGTGTAGGTCGTTCGCTCCAAGCTGGGCTGTGTGCACGAACCCCCCGTTCAGCCCGACCGCTGC
GCCTTATCCGGTAACTATCGTCTTGAGTCCAACCCGGTAAGACACGACTTATCGCCACTGGCAGCAGCCA
CTGGTAACAGGATTAGCAGAGCGAGGTATGTAGGCGGTGCTACAGAGTTCTTGAAGTGGTGGCCTAACTA
CGGCTACACTAGAAGAACAGTATTTGGTATCTGCGCTCTGCTGAAGCCAGTTACCTTCGGAAAAAGAGTT
GGTAGCTCTTGATCCGGCAAACAAACCACCGCTGGTAGCGGTGGTTTTTTTGTTTGCAAGCAGCAGATTA
CGCGCAGAAAAAAAGGATCTCAAGAAGATCCTTTGATCTTTTCTACGGGGTCTGACGCTCAGTGGAACGA
AAACTCACGTTAAGGGATTTTGGTCATGAGATTATCAAAAAGGATCTTCACCTAGATCCTTTTAAATTAA
AAATGAAGTTTTAAATCAATCTAAAGTATATATGAGTAAACTTGGTCTGACAGTTACCAATGCTTAATCA
GTGAGGCACCTATCTCAGCGATCTGTCTATTTCGTTCATCCATAGTTGCCTGACTCCCCGTCGTGTAGAT
AACTACGATACGGGAGGGCTTACCATCTGGCCCCAGTGCTGCAATGATACCGCGAGACCCACGCTCACCG
GCTCCAGATTTATCAGCAATAAACCAGCCAGCCGGAAGGGCCGAGCGCAGAAGTGGTCCTGCAACTTTAT
CCGCCTCCATCCAGTCTATTAATTGTTGCCGGGAAGCTAGAGTAAGTAGTTCGCCAGTTAATAGTTTGCG
CAACGTTGTTGCCATTGCTACAGGCATCGTGGTGTCACGCTCGTCGTTTGGTATGGCTTCATTCAGCTCC
GGTTCCCAACGATCAAGGCGAGTTACATGATCCCCCATGTTGTGCAAAAAAGCGGTTAGCTCCTTCGGTC
CTCCGATCGTTGTCAGAAGTAAGTTGGCCGCAGTGTTATCACTCATGGTTATGGCAGCACTGCATAATTC
TCTTACTGTCATGCCATCCGTAAGATGCTTTTCTGTGACTGGTGAGTACTCAACCAAGTCATTCTGAGAA
TAGTGTATGCGGCGACCGAGTTGCTCTTGCCCGGCGTCAATACGGGATAATACCGCGCCACATAGCAGAA
CTTTAAAAGTGCTCATCATTGGAAAACGTTCTTCGGGGCGAAAACTCTCAAGGATCTTACCGCTGTTGAG
ATCCAGTTCGATGTAACCCACTCGTGCACCCAACTGATCTTCAGCATCTTTTACTTTCACCAGCGTTTCT
GGGTGAGCAAAAACAGGAAGGCAAAATGCCGCAAAAAAGGGAATAAGGGCGACACGGAAATGTTGAATAC
TCATACTCTTCCTTTTTCAATATTATTGAAGCATTTATCAGGGTTATTGTCTCATGAGCGGATACATATT
TGAATGTATTTAGAAAAATAAACAAATAGGGGTTCCGCGCACATTTCCCCG
